Addgene plasmid #180799: pMIG II SIN-SV40-mCherry-SHP1
Purpose: Expression of mouse SHP1 fused to N-terminal mCherry
Depositing lab: Enfu Hui. Depositing organization: University of California, San Diego (UCSD). Publication: PD-1 and BTLA regulate T cell signaling differentially and only partially through SHP1 and SHP2. Xu X, Hou B, Fulzele A, Masubuchi T, Zhao Y, Wu Z, Hu Y, Jiang Y, Ma Y, Wang H, Bennett EJ, Fu G, Hui E. J Cell Biol. 2020 Jun 1;219(6). pii: 151801. doi: 10.1083/jcb.201905085. PubMed 32437509.
Backbone
  Vector backbone: pMIG II
  Vector type: Retroviral
Growth in bacteria
  Bacterial resistance: Ampicillin, 100 μg/mL
  Growth temperature: 37°C
  Growth strain: NEB Stable
  Copy number: High Copy
Gene/Insert
  Gene/Insert name: SHP1
  Species: M. musculus (mouse)
  Entrez Gene: Nr0b2 (a.k.a. SHP, SHP-1, Shp1)
  Promoter: SV40
  Cloning method: Ligation Independent Cloning
  Sequencing primers: 5′ cccttgaacctcctcgttcgacc; 3′ TGCGCATGCTAGCTATAGTTCT
Terms and licenses: Academic/Nonprofit Terms; Industry Terms: Not Available to Industry
How to cite: pMIG II SIN-SV40-mCherry-SHP1 was a gift from Enfu Hui (Addgene plasmid # 180799 ; http://n2t.net/addgene:180799 ; RRID:Addgene_180799)
