[The description below was written by a language model from this plasmid's Addgene catalogue record and pLannotate feature annotations shown in this document.]
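Description:
pMIG II SIN-SV40-mCherry-SHP1 is a self-inactivating gammaretroviral transfer vector built on the pMIG II backbone for expressing mouse SHP1 as a fusion with an N-terminal mCherry tag in mammalian cells. The 7.8 kb plasmid is propagated in E. coli through a high-copy ColE1/pUC-type origin and selected with ampicillin via the β-lactamase gene. Short remnants of lac, rop, bom, tetracycline-resistance and lacZα sequences in the bacterial portion are non-functional leftovers of earlier cloning vectors.

The viral portion comprises a murine embryonic stem cell virus 5' LTR, the MESV Ψ packaging signal and a truncated, start-codon-less MMLV gag segment that extends the packaging region, allowing the genomic RNA to be encapsidated when gag-pol and env are supplied in trans by packaging cells. The 3' LTR carries a U3 deletion. After reverse transcription this deletion is copied to the 5' LTR, silencing LTR-driven transcription in the integrated provirus. Expression of the payload therefore depends on the internal SV40 early promoter, which sits directly upstream of the mCherry coding sequence. mCherry is followed, after a short linker region, by the coding sequence annotated as Ptpn6, the SH2-domain-containing protein tyrosine phosphatase.

The catalogue's Entrez link points to Nr0b2, an unrelated nuclear receptor that shares the alias "SHP". The feature table shows that the insert is actually Ptpn6, consistent with the associated work on PD-1 and BTLA signalling in T cells. The construct is suited to stable transduction for reconstituting or visualising fluorescently tagged SHP1, for example to follow its recruitment to inhibitory receptors.
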