Features (pLannotate 1.2.2; 21 found; start..end, strand, type, name):
    215..922     +  CDS            mCherry: mCherry is a basic (constitutively fluorescent) red fluorescent protein published in 2004, derived from Discosoma sp.. It is reported to be a very rapidly-maturing monomer with low acid sensitivity.
    983..2767    +  CDS            Ptpn6: PTN6_MOUSE - Also known as Hcp, Hcph, Ptp1C. Experimental evidence at protein level: Swiss-Prot protein existence level 1. Modulates signaling by tyrosine phosphorylated cell surface receptors such as KIT and the EGF receptor/EGFR. The SH2 regions may interact with other cellular components to modulate its own phosphatase activity against interacting substrates. Together with MTUS1, induces UBE2V2 expression upon angiotensin II stimulation. Plays a key role in hematopoiesis. From Mus musculus (Mouse).
   2781..2811    +  misc_feature   MCS (fragment): pUC18/19 multiple cloning site
   2930..2960    +  LTR            3' LTR (ΔU3) (fragment): self-inactivating 3' long terminal repeat (LTR) from Moloney murine leukemia virus
   2959..3249    +  LTR            3' LTR (ΔU3) (fragment): self-inactivating 3' long terminal repeat (LTR) from Moloney murine leukemia virus
   3411..3427    -  protein_bind   lac operator: The lac repressor binds to the lac operator to inhibit transcription in E. coli. This inhibition can be relieved by adding lactose or isopropyl-β-D-thiogalactopyranoside (IPTG). lac repressor encoded by lacI
   3435..3465    -  promoter       lac promoter: promoter for the E. coli lac operon
   3480..3501    -  protein_bind   CAP binding site: CAP binding activates transcription in the presence of cAMP. E. coli catabolite activator protein
   3514..3606    -  CDS            lacI (fragment): lac repressor; lacI; The lac repressor binds to the lac operator to inhibit transcription in E. coli. This inhibition can be relieved by adding lactose or isopropyl-β-D-thiogalactopyranoside (IPTG).
   3789..4377    -  rep_origin     ori: high-copy-number ColE1/pMB1/pBR322/pUC origin of replication
   4548..5408    -  CDS            AmpR: β-lactamase; bla; confers resistance to ampicillin, carbenicillin, and related antibiotics
   5409..5513    -  promoter       AmpR promoter: bla
   5608..5643    +  CDS            rop (fragment): Rop protein, which maintains plasmids at low copy number; rop
   5745..5844    +  misc_feature   bom (fragment): basis of mobility region from pBR322
   5850..5999    -  CDS            lacZα (fragment): LacZα fragment of β-galactosidase; lacZ fragment
   5999..6200    -  CDS            TcR (fragment): tetracycline efflux protein; tet; confers resistance to tetracycline
   6201..6299    +  CDS            env (fragment): murine leukemia virus gPr80 envelope polyprotein precursor; env; proteolytically cleaved into gp70SU and p15TM subunits
   6341..6857    +  LTR            5' LTR: 5' long terminal repeat from murine embryonic stem cell virus
   6921..7262    +  misc_feature   MESV Ψ: packaging signal of murine embryonic stem cell virus
   7329..7745    +  CDS            gag (truncated): truncated Moloney murine leukemia virus (MMLV) gag gene lacking the start codon
   7771..195     +  promoter       SV40 promoter (across the origin): SV40 early promoter
>Addgene plasmid #180799 | pMIG II SIN-SV40-mCherry-SHP1 | addgene full sequence | sequence record 356803 | Addgene NGS Result
AAAGCATGCATCTCAATTAGTCAGCAACCATAGTCCCGCCCCTAACTCCGCCCATCCCGCCCCTAACTCC
GCCCAGTTCCGCCCATTCTCCGCCCCATGGCTGACTAATTTTTTTTATTTATGCAGAGGCCGAGGCCGCC
TCGGCCTCTGAGCTATTCCAGAAGTAGTGAGGAGGCTTTTTTGGAGGCCTAGGCTCTCGAGAATTCTCAC
GCGTATGGTGAGCAAGGGCGAGGAGGATAACATGGCCATCATCAAGGAGTTCATGCGCTTCAAGGTGCAC
ATGGAGGGCTCCGTGAACGGCCACGAGTTCGAGATCGAGGGCGAGGGCGAGGGCCGCCCCTACGAGGGCA
CCCAGACCGCCAAGCTGAAGGTGACCAAGGGTGGCCCCCTGCCCTTCGCCTGGGACATCCTGTCCCCTCA
GTTCATGTACGGCTCCAAGGCCTACGTGAAGCACCCCGCCGACATCCCCGACTACTTGAAGCTGTCCTTC
CCCGAGGGCTTCAAGTGGGAGCGCGTGATGAACTTCGAGGACGGCGGCGTGGTGACCGTGACCCAGGACT
CCTCCCTGCAGGACGGCGAGTTCATCTACAAGGTGAAGCTGCGCGGCACCAACTTCCCCTCCGACGGCCC
CGTAATGCAGAAGAAGACCATGGGCTGGGAGGCCTCCTCCGAGCGGATGTACCCCGAGGACGGCGCCCTG
AAGGGCGAGATCAAGCAGAGGCTGAAGCTGAAGGACGGCGGCCACTACGACGCTGAGGTCAAGACCACCT
ACAAGGCCAAGAAGCCCGTGCAGCTGCCCGGCGCCTACAACGTCAACATCAAGTTGGACATCACCTCCCA
CAACGAGGACTACACCATCGTGGAACAGTACGAACGCGCCGAGGGCCGCCACTCCACCGGCGGCATGGAC
GAGCTGTACAAGACGCGTGGGAGTTCCGGTGGTGGCGGGAGCGGAGGTGGAGGCTCGAGCGGTGGCGGCC
GCATGGTGAGGTGGTTTCACCGGGACCTCAGCGGGCCTGATGCAGAGACCCTGCTGAAGGGCCGGGGAGT
CCCTGGGAGCTTCCTGGCTCGGCCCAGCCGCAAGAACCAGGGTGACTTCTCCCTCTCAGTCAGGGTGGAT
GATCAGGTGACTCATATTCGGATCCAGAACTCAGGGGACTTCTATGACCTGTACGGAGGGGAGAAGTTTG
CGACGCTGACAGAGCTGGTCGAGTATTACACGCAGCAGCAGGGCATCCTGCAGGACCGAGATGGCACCAT
CATCCACCTTAAGTACCCACTGAACTGCTCGGACCCCACCAGTGAGAGGTGGTACCACGGCCACATATCT
GGAGGGCAGGCGGAGTCACTGCTGCAGGCCAAGGGCGAGCCCTGGACATTTCTTGTGCGTGAGAGTCTCA
GCCAACCTGGTGATTTTGTGCTCTCTGTGCTCAATGACCAGCCCAAGGCTGGCCCAGGTTCCCCGCTCAG
GGTCACTCATATCAAGGTTATGTGTGAGGGTGGACGCTATACTGTGGGTGGCTCAGAGACGTTTGACAGC
CTCACAGACCTGGTGGAGCACTTCAAGAAGACAGGGATTGAGGAGGCCTCGGGTGCCTTTGTCTACCTGC
GGCAGCCTTACTACGCTACTCGGGTAAACGCAGCTGACATTGAGAATCGGGTCTTGGAACTGAACAAGAA
GCAGGAGTCGGAGGACACAGCCAAGGCTGGCTTCTGGGAGGAGTTTGAGAGTCTACAAAAGCAGGAGGTA
AAGAATCTACACCAACGTCTGGAAGGGCAGCGGCCAGAGAACAAGAGCAAGAACCGCTACAAGAACATTC
TTCCCTTTGACCACAGCCGAGTGATCCTGCAGGGACGTGACAGTAACATCCCAGGCTCTGACTACATCAA
TGCCAACTACGTGAAGAACCAGCTGCTAGGTCCAGATGAGAACTCTAAGACCTACATCGCCAGCCAGGGC
TGTCTGGATGCCACAGTCAATGACTTCTGGCAGATGGCTTGGCAGGAGAACACTCGTGTCATCGTCATGA
CTACCAGAGAGGTGGAGAAAGGCCGGAACAAATGTGTCCCATACTGGCCCGAGGTGGGCACTCAGCGTGT
CTATGGTCTCTACTCTGTGACCAACAGTAGGGAACATGACACAGCAGAATACAAACTGCGAACATTACAG
ATCTCCCCACTAGACAATGGGGACCTGGTTCGGGAGATATGGCACTACCAGTACCTGAGCTGGCCTGACC
ATGGGGTTCCCAGTGAGCCTGGGGGTGTCCTCAGCTTTCTGGATCAGATCAACCAGCGACAGGAAAGTTT
GCCTCATGCAGGGCCCATCATTGTGCATTGCAGCGCTGGCATCGGCCGCACGGGCACCATCATCGTCATT
GATATGCTTATGGAAAGCATCTCCACCAAGGGGCTAGACTGTGACATTGATATCCAGAAGACCATCCAGA
TGGTACGAGCACAGCGCTCCGGCATGGTGCAGACCGAGGCCCAGTACAAGTTTATTTACGTGGCCATTGC
CCAGTTCATCGAAACGACCAAGAAGAAACTGGAGATCATACAATCCCAGAAGGGCCAGGAGTCGGAGTAT
GGGAATATCACGTACCCTCCCGCTGTGAGGAGTGCCCACGCCAAAGCCTCGCGTACTTCCTCCAAGCACA
AGGAGGAGGTGTACGAAAACGTGCATAGCAAGAGCAAGAAGGAAGAGAAAGTAAAGAAGCAGCGGTCGGC
AGACAAGGAGAAGAACAAAGGTTCTCTCAAGAGGAAGTGAGCGGCCGCGACTCTAGAGTCGACCTGCAGG
CATGCAAGCTTCAGGTAGCCGGCTAACGTTAACAACCGGTACCTCTAGAACTATAGCTAGCATGCGCAAA
TTTAAAGCGCTGATATCGATAAAATAAAAGATTTTATTTAGTCTCCAGAAAAAGGGGGGAATGAAAGACC
CCACCTGTAGGTTTGGCAAGAACCATCAGATGTTTCCAGGGTGCCCCAAGGACCTGAAATGACCCTGTGC
CTTATTTGAACTAACCAATCAGTTCGCTTCTCGCTTCTGTTCGCGCGCTTCTGCTCCCCGAGCTCAATAA
AAGAGCCCACAACCCCTCACTCGGCGCGCCAGTCCTCCGATAGACTGCGTCGCCCGGGTACCCGTGTATC
CAATAAACCCTCTTGCAGTTGCATCCGACTTGTGGTCTCGCTGTTCCTTGGGAGGGTCTCCTCTGAGTGA
TTGACTACCCGTCAGCGGGGGTCTTTCATGGGTAACAGTTTCTTGAAGTTGGAGAACAACATTCTGAGGG
TAGGAGTCGAATATTAAGTAATCCTGACTCAATTAGCCACTGTTTTGAATCCACATACTCCAATACTCCT
GAAATAGTTCATTATGGACAGCGCAGAAAGAGCTGGGGAGAATTGTGAAATTGTTATCCGCTCACAATTC
CACACAACATACGAGCCGGAAGCATAAAGTGTAAAGCCTGGGGTGCCTAATGAGTGAGCTAACTCACATT
AATTGCGTTGCGCTCACTGCCCGCTTTCCAGTCGGGAAACCTGTCGTGCCAGCTGCATTAATGAATCGGC
CAACGCGCGGGGAGAGGCGGTTTGCGTATTGGGCGCTCTTCCGCTTCCTCGCTCACTGACTCGCTGCGCT
CGGTCGTTCGGCTGCGGCGAGCGGTATCAGCTCACTCAAAGGCGGTAATACGGTTATCCACAGAATCAGG
GGATAACGCAGGAAAGAACATGTGAGCAAAAGGCCAGCAAAAGGCCAGGAACCGTAAAAAGGCCGCGTTG
CTGGCGTTTTTCCATAGGCTCCGCCCCCCTGACGAGCATCACAAAAATCGACGCTCAAGTCAGAGGTGGC
GAAACCCGACAGGACTATAAAGATACCAGGCGTTTCCCCCTGGAAGCTCCCTCGTGCGCTCTCCTGTTCC
GACCCTGCCGCTTACCGGATACCTGTCCGCCTTTCTCCCTTCGGGAAGCGTGGCGCTTTCTCATAGCTCA
CGCTGTAGGTATCTCAGTTCGGTGTAGGTCGTTCGCTCCAAGCTGGGCTGTGTGCACGAACCCCCCGTTC
AGCCCGACCGCTGCGCCTTATCCGGTAACTATCGTCTTGAGTCCAACCCGGTAAGACACGACTTATCGCC
ACTGGCAGCAGCCACTGGTAACAGGATTAGCAGAGCGAGGTATGTAGGCGGTGCTACAGAGTTCTTGAAG
TGGTGGCCTAACTACGGCTACACTAGAAGAACAGTATTTGGTATCTGCGCTCTGCTGAAGCCAGTTACCT
TCGGAAAAAGAGTTGGTAGCTCTTGATCCGGCAAACAAACCACCGCTGGTAGCGGTGGTTTTTTTGTTTG
CAAGCAGCAGATTACGCGCAGAAAAAAAGGATCTCAAGAAGATCCTTTGATCTTTTCTACGGGGTCTGAC
GCTCAGTGGAACGAAAACTCACGTTAAGGGATTTTGGTCATGAGATTATCAAAAAGGATCTTCACCTAGA
TCCTTTTAAATTAAAAATGAAGTTTTAAATCAATCTAAAGTATATATGAGTAAACTTGGTCTGACAGTTA
CCAATGCTTAATCAGTGAGGCACCTATCTCAGCGATCTGTCTATTTCGTTCATCCATAGTTGCCTGACTC
CCCGTCGTGTAGATAACTACGATACGGGAGGGCTTACCATCTGGCCCCAGTGCTGCAATGATACCGCGAG
ACCCACGCTCACCGGCTCCAGATTTATCAGCAATAAACCAGCCAGCCGGAAGGGCCGAGCGCAGAAGTGG
TCCTGCAACTTTATCCGCCTCCATCCAGTCTATTAATTGTTGCCGGGAAGCTAGAGTAAGTAGTTCGCCA
GTTAATAGTTTGCGCAACGTTGTTGCCATTGCTACAGGCATCGTGGTGTCACGCTCGTCGTTTGGTATGG
CTTCATTCAGCTCCGGTTCCCAACGATCAAGGCGAGTTACATGATCCCCCATGTTGTGCAAAAAAGCGGT
TAGCTCCTTCGGTCCTCCGATCGTTGTCAGAAGTAAGTTGGCCGCAGTGTTATCACTCATGGTTATGGCA
GCACTGCATAATTCTCTTACTGTCATGCCATCCGTAAGATGCTTTTCTGTGACTGGTGAGTACTCAACCA
AGTCATTCTGAGAATAGTGTATGCGGCGACCGAGTTGCTCTTGCCCGGCGTCAATACGGGATAATACCGC
GCCACATAGCAGAACTTTAAAAGTGCTCATCATTGGAAAACGTTCTTCGGGGCGAAAACTCTCAAGGATC
TTACCGCTGTTGAGATCCAGTTCGATGTAACCCACTCGTGCACCCAACTGATCTTCAGCATCTTTTACTT
TCACCAGCGTTTCTGGGTGAGCAAAAACAGGAAGGCAAAATGCCGCAAAAAAGGGAATAAGGGCGACACG
GAAATGTTGAATACTCATACTCTTCCTTTTTCAATATTATTGAAGCATTTATCAGGGTTATTGTCTCATG
AGCGGATACATATTTGAATGTATTTAGAAAAATAAACAAATAGGGGTTCCGCGCACATTTCCCCGAAAAG
TGCCACCTGACGTCTAAGAAACCATTATTATCATGACATTAACCTATAAAAATAGGCGTATCACGAGGCC
CTTTCGTCTCGCGCGTTTCGGTGATGACGGTGAAAACCTCTGACACATGCAGCTCCCGGAGACGGTCACA
GCTTGTCTGTAAGCGGATGCCGGGAGCAGACAAGCCCGTCAGGGCGCGTCAGCGGGTGTTGGCGGGTGTC
GGGGCTGGCTTAACTATGCGGCATCAGAGCAGATTGTACTGAGAGTGCACCATATGCGGTGTGAAATACC
GCACAGATGCGTAAGGAGAAAATACCGCATCAGGCGCCATTCGCCATTCAGGCTGCGCAACTGTTGGGAA
GGGCGATCGGTGCGGGCCTCTTCGCTATTACGCCAGCTGGCGAAAGGGGGATGTGCTGCAAGGCGATTAA
GTTGGGTAACGCCAGGGTTTTCCCAGTCACGACGTTGTAAAACGACGGCGCAAGGAATGGTGCATGCAAG
GAGATGGCGCCCAACAGTCCCCCGGCCACGGGGCCTGCCACCATACCCACGCCGAAACAAGCGCTCATGA
GCCCGAAGTGGCGAGCCCGATCTTCCCCATCGGTGATGTCGGCGATATAGGCGCCAGCAACCGCACCTGT
GGCGCCGGTGATGCCGGCCACGATGCGTCCGGCGTAGAGGCGATTAGTCCAATTTGTTAAAGACAGGATA
TCAGTGGTCCAGGCTCTAGTTTTGACTCAACAATATCACCAGCTGAAGCCTATAGAGTACGAGCCATAGA
TAAAATAAAAGATTTTATTTAGTCTCCAGAAAAAGGGGGGAATGAAAGACCCCACCTGTAGGTTTGGCAA
GCTAGCTTAAGTAACGCCATTTTGCAAGGCATGGAAAATACATAACTGAGAATAGAGAAGTTCAGATCAA
GGTTAGGAACAGAGAGACAGCAGAATATGGGCCAAACAGGATATCTGTGGTAAGCAGTTCCTGCCCCGGC
TCAGGGCCAAGAACAGATGGTCCCCAGATGCGGTCCCGCCCTCAGCAGTTTCTAGAGAACCATCAGATGT
TTCCAGGGTGCCCCAAGGACCTGAAATGACCCTGTGCCTTATTTGAACTAACCAATCAGTTCGCTTCTCG
CTTCTGTTCGCGCGCTTCTGCTCCCCGAGCTCAATAAAAGAGCCCACAACCCCTCACTCGGCGCGCCAGT
CCTCCGATAGACTGCGTCGCCCGGGTACCCGTATTCCCAATAAAGCCTCTTGCTGTTTGCATCCGAATCG
TGGACTCGCTGATCCTTGGGAGGGTCTCCTCAGATTGATTGACTGCCCACCTCGGGGGTCTTTCATTTGG
AGGTTCCACCGAGATTTGGAGACCCCTGCCCAGGGACCACCGACCCCCCCGCCGGGAGGTAAGCTGGCCA
GCGGTCGTTTCGTGTCTGTCTCTGTCTTTGTGCGTGTTTGTGCCGGCATCTAATGTTTGCGCCTGCGTCT
GTACTAGTTAGCTAACTAGCTCTGTATCTGGCGGACCCGTGGTGGAACTGACGAGTTCTGAACACCCGGC
CGCAACCCTGGGAGACGTCCCAGGGACTTTGGGGGCCGTTTTTGTGGCCCGACCTGAGGAAGGGAGTCGA
TGTGGAATCCGACCCCGTCAGGATATGTGGTTCTGGTAGGAGACGAGAACCTAAAACAGTTCCCGCCTCC
GTCTGAATTTTTGCTTTCGGTTTGGAACCGAAGCCGCGCGTCTTGTCTGCTGCAGCGCTGCAGCATCGTT
CTGTGTTGTCTCTGTCTGACTGTGTTTCTGTATTTGTCTGAAAATTAGGGCCAGACTGTTACCACTCCCT
TAAGTTTGACCTTAGGTCACTGGAAAGATGTCGAGCGGATCGCTCACAACCAGTCGGTAGATGTCAAGAA
GAGACGTTGGGTTACCTTCTGCTCTGCAGAATGGCCAACCTTTAACGTCGGATGGCCGCGAGACGGCACC
TTTAACCGAGACCTCATCACCCAGGTTAAGATCAAGGTCTTTTCACCTGGCCCGCATGGACACCCAGACC
AGGTCCCCTACATCGTGACCTGGGAAGCCTTGGCTTTTGACCCCCCTCCCTGGGTCAAGCCCTTTGTACA
CCCTAAGCCTCCGCCTCCTCTTCCTCCATCCGCCCCGTCTCTCCCCCTTGAACCTCCTCGTTCGACCCCG
CCTCGATCCTCCCTTTATCCAGCCCTCACTCCTTCTCTAGGCGCCGGAATTCGATCTGAGCTCTCGAGAG
GCAGGCAGAAGTATGC
